Addgene plasmid #202951: Salsa-BC110-P2B2
Purpose: Expression of barcoded reporter plasmid for PRESTO-Salsa; EGFP/BC110
Depositing lab: Noah Palm. Depositing organization: Yale University. Publication: Highly multiplexed bioactivity screening reveals human and microbiota metabolome-GPCRome interactions. Chen H, Rosen CE, Gonzalez-Hernandez JA, Song D, Potempa J, Ring AM, Palm NW. Cell. 2023 Jul 6;186(14):3095-3110.e19. doi: 10.1016/j.cell.2023.05.024. Epub 2023 Jun 14. PubMed 37321219.
Backbone
  Vector backbone: pCER206
  Vector type: Mammalian Expression
Growth in bacteria
  Bacterial resistance: Ampicillin, 100 μg/mL
  Growth temperature: 37°C
  Growth strain: DH5alpha
  Copy number: High Copy
Gene/Insert
  Gene/Insert name: EGFP/BC110
  Species: Synthetic
  Insert size (bp): 730
  Promoter: Tet Response Element (TRE)
  Cloning method: Restriction Enzyme; 5′ cloning site BsrGI (not destroyed); 3′ cloning site HindIII (not destroyed)
  Sequencing primers: 5′ Custom primer (GAAGCGCGATCACATGG)
Terms and licenses: Academic/Nonprofit Terms; Industry Terms: Not Available to Industry
How to cite: Salsa-BC110-P2B2 was a gift from Noah Palm (Addgene plasmid # 202951 ; http://n2t.net/addgene:202951 ; RRID:Addgene_202951)
