[The description below was written by a language model from this plasmid's Addgene catalogue record and pLannotate feature annotations shown in this document.]
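Description:
Salsa-BC110-P2B2 is a 5.1 kb mammalian expression plasmid built on the pCER206 backbone. It is one member of a set of barcoded reporter plasmids for PRESTO-Salsa, a highly multiplexed GPCR bioactivity screening platform. It is propagated in E. coli as a high-copy plasmid through a ColE1/pUC-type origin and selected with ampicillin via the bla (AmpR) gene and its native promoter. The annotation shows no mammalian selection marker. Only short remnants of lacI, an aminoglycoside phosphotransferase gene and SV40 large T antigen are detected, and these look like leftover backbone sequence rather than functional units.

The payload is a roughly 730 bp synthetic insert recorded as EGFP/BC110, cloned between BsrGI and HindIII sites and placed under a Tet Response Element promoter. In the feature table, a tetO-containing response element lies centrally. A TRE3G-type minimal promoter fragment reads in the forward direction into the mammalian codon-optimized EGFP coding sequence, with an SV40 polyadenylation signal annotated downstream of it. A minimal CMV promoter faces the opposite way toward a rabbit β-globin intron, a short globin coding fragment and a β-globin poly(A) signal, so the response element appears to be arranged bidirectionally. No cargo gene is annotated on that second arm. The barcode BC110 is not annotated as a separate feature, but the cloning sites suggest it lies just after EGFP, in the 3′ part of the reporter transcript.

A tetracycline-controlled transactivator binding the TRE would drive transcription of the barcoded EGFP message, so reporter activity could be read out by fluorescence or by barcode abundance, the latter allowing many reporters to be pooled. The record does not detail how receptor activation is linked to the transactivator.
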