Features (pLannotate 1.2.2; 17 found; start..end, strand, type, name):
      2..55      +  CDS            lacI (fragment): lac repressor; lacI; The lac repressor binds to the lac operator to inhibit transcription in E. coli. This inhibition can be relieved by adding lactose or isopropyl-β-D-thiogalactopyranoside (IPTG).
    388..443     -  polyA_signal   β-globin poly(A) signal: rabbit β-globin polyadenylation signal (Gil and Proudfoot, 1987)
    518..640     -  CDS            HBB: HBB_COLGU - Experimental evidence at transcript level: Swiss-Prot protein existence level 2. Involved in oxygen transport from the lung to the various peripheral tissues. From Colobus guereza (Mantled guereza) (Eastern black-and-white colobus monkey).
    644..1216    -  intron         β-globin intron: intron from rabbit β-globin gene
   1312..1343    -  misc_feature   MCS (fragment): pUC18/19 multiple cloning site
   1437..1475    -  promoter       minimal CMV promoter: human cytomegalovirus (CMV) immediate early promoter
   1493..1708    -  protein_bind   tetracycline response element (fragment): contains seven copies of the tetracycline operator tetO tetracycline repressor TetR
   1708..1753    +  promoter       TRE3GV promoter (fragment): 3rd-generation Tet-responsive promoter that can be activated by binding of Tet-On® 3G, optimized for retroviral and lentiviral vectors
   1829..1856    +  misc_feature   MCS (fragment): pBluescript multiple cloning site
   1861..2580    +  CDS            EGFP: the original enhanced GFP (Yang et al., 1996) mammalian codon-optimized
   2591..2613    +  misc_feature   MCS (fragment): pBluescript multiple cloning site
   2627..2761    -  polyA_signal   SV40 poly(A) signal: SV40 polyadenylation signal
   2784..2867    -  CDS            large T antigen (fragment): large T antigen from SV40 (simian virus 40)
   2861..3091    -  CDS            str (fragment): STR_KLEPN - Protein inferred from homology: Swiss-Prot protein existence level 3. The aminoglycoside phosphotransferases achieve inactivation of their antibiotic substrates by phosphorylation. From Klebsiella pneumoniae.
   3210..3314    +  promoter       AmpR promoter: bla
   3315..4175    +  CDS            AmpR: β-lactamase; bla; confers resistance to ampicillin, carbenicillin, and related antibiotics
   4346..4934    +  rep_origin     ori: high-copy-number ColE1/pMB1/pBR322/pUC origin of replication
>Addgene plasmid #202951 | Salsa-BC110-P2B2 | addgene full sequence | sequence record 421314 | Addgene NGS Result
AGCGCCCAATACGCAAACCGCCTCTCCCCGCGCGTTGGCCGATTCATTAATGCAGTCGAGGGATCTCCAT
AAGAGAAGAGGGACAGCTATGACTGGGAGTAGTCAGGAGAGGAGGAAAAATCTGGCTAGTAAAACATGTA
AGGAAAATTTTAGGGATGTTAAAGAAAAAAATAACACAAAACAAAATATAAAAAAAATCTAACCTCAAGT
CAAGGCTTTTCTATGGAATAAGGAATGGACAGCAGGGGGCTGTTTCATATACTGATGACCTCTTTATAGC
CAACCTTTGTTCATGGCAGCCAGCATATGGGCATATGTTGCCAAACTCTAAACCAAATACTCATTCTGAT
GTTTTAAATGATTTGCCCTCCCATATGTCCTTCCGAGTGAGAGACACAAAAAATTCCAACACACTATTGC
AATGAAAATAAATTTCCTTTATTAGCCAGAAGTCAGATGCTCAAGGGGCTTCATGATGTCCCCATAATTT
TTGGCAGAGGGAAAAAGATCGATCTCAGTGGTATTTGTGAGCCAGGGCATTGGCCACACCAGCCACCACC
TTCTGATAGGCAGCCTGCACCTGAGGAGTGAATTCTTTGCCAAAATGATGAGACAGCACAACAACCAGCA
CGTTGCCCAGGAGCTGTAGGAAAGAGAAGAAGGCATGAACATGGTTAGCAGAGGGGCCCGGTTTGGACTC
AGAGTATTTTATCCTCATCTCAAACAGTGTATATCATTGTAACCATAAAGAGAAAGGCAGGATGATGACC
AGGGTGTAGTTGTTTCTACCAATAAGAATATTTCCACGCCAGCCAGAATTTATATGCAGAAATATTCTAC
CTTATCATTTAATTATAACAATTGTTCTCTAAAACTGTGCTGAAGTACAATATAATATACCCTGATTGCC
TTGAAAAAAAAGTGATTAGAGAAAGTACTTACAATCTGACAAATAAACAAAAGTGAATTTAAAAATTCGT
TACAAATGCAAGCTAAAGTTTAACGAAAAAGTTACAGAAAATGAAAAGAAAATAAGAGGAGACAATGGTT
GTCAACAGAGTAGAAAGTGAAAGAAACAAAATTATCATGAGGGTCCATGGTGATACAAGGGACATCTTCC
CATTCTAAACAACACCCTGAAAACTTTGCCCCCTCCATATAACATGAATTTTACAATAGCGAAAAAGAAA
GAACAATCAAGGGTCCCCAAACTCACCCTGAAGTTCTCAGCTCTAGAGATATCGTCGAGGCCGCGCTAGC
GTTTAAACTGTCGACCTTAATTAAGAGATCTGCTCGAGGCGCGTCAGCTGACTAGAGGATCCCCGGGTAC
CGAGCTCGAATTCGGGGCCGCGGAGGCTGGATCGGTCCCGGTGTCTTCTATGGAGGTCAAAACAGCGTGG
ATGGCGTCTCCAGGCGATCTGACGGTTCACTAAACGAGCTCTGCTTATATAGGCCTCCCACCGTACACGC
CTACCTCGACCCGGGTACCGAGCTCGACTTTCACTTTTCTCTATCACTGATAGGGAGTGGTAAACTCGAC
TTTCACTTTTCTCTATCACTGATAGGGAGTGGTAAACTCGACTTTCACTTTTCTCTATCACTGATAGGGA
GTGGTAAACTCGACTTTCACTTTTCTCTATCACTGATAGGGAGTGGTAAACTCGACTTTCACTTTTCTCT
ATCACTGATAGGGAGTGGTAAACTCGACCTATATAAGCAGAGCTCGTTTAGTGAACCGTCAGATCGCCTG
GAGACGCCATCCACGCTGTTTTGACCTCCATAGAAGACACCGGGACCGATCCAGCCTCCGCGGCCCCGAA
TTCCTGCAGCGGCCGCTCTAGAACTAGTGGATCCCCGCGGATGGTGAGCAAGGGCGAGGAGCTGTTCACC
GGGGTGGTGCCCATCCTGGTCGAGCTGGACGGCGACGTAAACGGCCACAAGTTCAGCGTGTCCGGCGAGG
GCGAGGGCGATGCCACCTACGGCAAGCTGACCCTGAAGTTCATCTGCACCACCGGCAAGCTGCCCGTGCC
CTGGCCCACCCTCGTGACCACCCTGACCTACGGCGTGCAGTGCTTCAGCCGCTACCCCGACCACATGAAG
CAGCACGACTTCTTCAAGTCCGCCATGCCCGAAGGCTACGTCCAGGAGCGCACCATCTTCTTCAAGGACG
ACGGCAACTACAAGACCCGCGCCGAGGTGAAGTTCGAGGGCGACACCCTGGTGAACCGCATCGAGCTGAA
GGGCATCGACTTCAAGGAGGACGGCAACATCCTGGGGCACAAGCTGGAGTACAACTACAACAGCCACAAC
GTCTATATCATGGCCGACAAGCAGAAGAACGGCATCAAGGTGAACTTCAAGATCCGCCACAACATCGAGG
ACGGCAGCGTGCAGCTCGCCGACCACTACCAGCAGAACACCCCCATCGGCGACGGCCCCGTGCTGCTGCC
CGACAACCACTACCTGAGCACCCAGTCCGCCCTGAGCAAAGACCCCAACGAGAAGCGCGATCACATGGTC
CTGCTGGAGTTCGTGACCGCCGCCGGGATCACTCTCGGCATGGACGAGCTGTACAAGTAAGATCCCTCTT
GAATTCGATATCAAGCTTGTCGACCTAGTTCTAGAGGATCCAGACATGATAAGATACATTGATGAGTTTG
GACAAACCACAACTAGAATGCAGTGAAAAAAATGCTTTATTTGTGAAATTTGTGATGCTATTGCTTTATT
TGTAACCATTATAAGCTGCAATAAACAAGTTAACAACAACAATTGCATTCATTTTATGTTTCAGGTTCAG
GGGGAGGTGTGGGAGGTTTTTTAAAGCAAGTAAAACCTCTACAAATGTGGTATGGCTGATTATGATCCTG
CAAGCCTCGTCGTCCTGGCCGGACCACGCTATCTGTGCAAGGTCCCCGGCCCCGGACGCGCGCTCCATGA
GCAGAGCGCCCGCCGCCGAGGCGAAGACTCGGGCGGCGCCCTGCCCGTCCCACCAGGTCAACAGGCGGTA
ACCGGCCTCTTCATCGGGAATGCGCGCGACCTTCAGCATCGCCGGCATGTCCCCCTGGCGGACGGGAAGT
ATCCAGCTCGACCAAGCTGGCCGCGTCGAGTGAAGACGAAAGGGCCTCGTGATACGCCTATTTTTATAGG
TTAATGTCATGATAATAATGGTTTCTTAGACGTCAGGTGGCACTTTTCGGGGAAATGTGCGCGGAACCCC
TATTTGTTTATTTTTCTAAATACATTCAAATATGTATCCGCTCATGAGACAATAACCCTGATAAATGCTT
CAATAATATTGAAAAAGGAAGAGTATGAGTATTCAACATTTCCGTGTCGCCCTTATTCCCTTTTTTGCGG
CATTTTGCCTTCCTGTTTTTGCTCACCCAGAAACGCTGGTGAAAGTAAAAGATGCTGAAGATCAGTTGGG
TGCACGAGTGGGTTACATCGAACTGGATCTCAACAGCGGTAAGATCCTTGAGAGTTTTCGCCCCGAAGAA
CGTTTTCCAATGATGAGCACTTTTAAAGTTCTGCTATGTGGCGCGGTATTATCCCGTGTTGACGCCGGGC
AAGAGCAACTCGGTCGCCGCATACACTATTCTCAGAATGACTTGGTTGAGTACTCACCAGTCACAGAAAA
GCATCTTACGGATGGCATGACAGTAAGAGAATTATGCAGTGCTGCCATAACCATGAGTGATAACACTGCG
GCCAACTTACTTCTGACAACGATCGGAGGACCGAAGGAGCTAACCGCTTTTTTGCACAACATGGGGGATC
ATGTAACTCGCCTTGATCGTTGGGAACCGGAGCTGAATGAAGCCATACCAAACGACGAGCGTGACACCAC
GATGCCTGTAGCAATGGCAACAACGTTGCGCAAACTATTAACTGGCGAACTACTTACTCTAGCTTCCCGG
CAACAATTAATAGACTGGATGGAGGCGGATAAAGTTGCAGGACCACTTCTGCGCTCGGCCCTTCCGGCTG
GCTGGTTTATTGCTGATAAATCTGGAGCCGGTGAGCGTGGGTCTCGCGGTATCATTGCAGCACTGGGGCC
AGATGGTAAGCCCTCCCGTATCGTAGTTATCTACACGACGGGGAGTCAGGCAACTATGGATGAACGAAAT
AGACAGATCGCTGAGATAGGTGCCTCACTGATTAAGCATTGGTAACTGTCAGACCAAGTTTACTCATATA
TACTTTAGATTGATTTAAAACTTCATTTTTAATTTAAAAGGATCTAGGTGAAGATCCTTTTTGATAATCT
CATGACCAAAATCCCTTAACGTGAGTTTTCGTTCCACTGAGCGTCAGACCCCGTAGAAAAGATCAAAGGA
TCTTCTTGAGATCCTTTTTTTCTGCGCGTAATCTGCTGCTTGCAAACAAAAAAACCACCGCTACCAGCGG
TGGTTTGTTTGCCGGATCAAGAGCTACCAACTCTTTTTCCGAAGGTAACTGGCTTCAGCAGAGCGCAGAT
ACCAAATACTGTTCTTCTAGTGTAGCCGTAGTTAGGCCACCACTTCAAGAACTCTGTAGCACCGCCTACA
TACCTCGCTCTGCTAATCCTGTTACCAGTGGCTGCTGCCAGTGGCGATAAGTCGTGTCTTACCGGGTTGG
ACTCAAGACGATAGTTACCGGATAAGGCGCAGCGGTCGGGCTGAACGGGGGGTTCGTGCACACAGCCCAG
CTTGGAGCGAACGACCTACACCGAACTGAGATACCTACAGCGTGAGCTATGAGAAAGCGCCACGCTTCCC
GAAGGGAGAAAGGCGGACAGGTATCCGGTAAGCGGCAGGGTCGGAACAGGAGAGCGCACGAGGGAGCTTC
CAGGGGGAAACGCCTGGTATCTTTATAGTCCTGTCGGGTTTCGCCACCTCTGACTTGAGCGTCGATTTTT
GTGATGCTCGTCAGGGGGGCGGAGCCTATGGAAAAACGCCAGCAACGCGGCCTTTTTACGGTTCCTGGCC
TTTTGCTGGCCTTTTGCTCACATGTTCTTTCCTGCGTTATCCCCTGATTCTGTGGATAACCGTATTACCG
CCTTTGAGTGAGCTGATACCGCTCGCCGCAGCCGAACGACCGAGCGCAGCGAGTCAGTGAGCGAGGAAGC
GGAAG
