>Addgene plasmid #202951 | Salsa-BC110-P2B2 | depositor partial sequence | sequence record 393824 | BC110
GATCCCTCTT
